>Addgene plasmid #88396 | pDONR223-ZNF256 | depositor partial sequence | sequence record 172000 | insert
ATGTTTTTGAGCAGCTGCACATTTGAAGTATCTGGGAAGCCCTTCACTTGCAAGGAGGTTGGGAAGGATT
TCCTGGTGAGATCAAGATTTCTTCAGCAACAGGCTGCTCACACCAGAAAGAAGTCAAACAGAACCAAGAG
TGCAGTGGCCTTTCACAGTGTAAAAAATCATTACAACTGGGGAGAATGTGTGAAAGCTTTCAGCTACAAA
CATGTACGTGTTCAGCACCAGGGAGACCTCATTAGGGAAAGATCTTACATGTGCAGTGAATGTGGGAAAT
CTTTTAGCACAAGCTGTAGCCTCAGTGATCATTTGAGAGTTCACACTTCAGAAAAGCCTTATACATGTGG
AGAATGTGGGAAATCCTATAGGCAAAGCTCTAGCCTTATTACGCACCGAAGAATTCACACTGGAGTAAGA
CCTCATCAATGTGATGAATGTGGAAAATTATTTAACAGGAAGTATGACCTTCTTATACATCAGAGAGTTC
ATACTGGAGAAAGGCCTTACAAGTGCAGTGAATGTGGGAAATCCTTTAGCCATAGCTCTAGCCTCATTAC
ACACCAGAGAATTCATACTGGAATGAGGCCTTATGAGTGCAGTGAATGTGGGAAATCTTTTATCCATAGT
TCTAGCCTTATTACACACCAGAGAGTTCACACTGGTACAAGGCCTTATATGTGCAGTGAATGTGGGAAAT
CCTTTAGCCAGAGCTGTCACCTCATTAAACACCGGAGACTTCACATTGGAGAAGGGCCTTATGAGTGTAG
TGAATGTGGGAAATTGTTTACTTATAGATCTCGTTTCTTCCAACACCAGAGAGTTCATACTGGAGTAAGA
TCTCATGAATGTCATGAATGTGGAAAATTATTTAGCAGGAAATTTGACCTCATTGTACATGAGAGAGTTC
ACACAGGAGAAAGGCCATATGAGTGCAGTGAATGTGGAAAATCCTTTACCTGTAAATCCTACCTCATCTC
ACACTGGAAAGTTCATACTGGAGCAAGGCCTTATGAATGTGGGGAGTGTGGGAAATCATTTACTCATAGC
TCTACGCTCCTTCAACACCAGAGAGTTCACACTGGAGAAAGGCCTTATGAGTGCAATGAATGTGGGAAGT
TTTTTAGCCAGAGCTCCAGCCTCATTAGACATAGGAGAAGTCACACCGGAGAAAGGCCTTATGAGTGCAG
TGAGTGTTGGAAATCCTTTAGTAACCACTCTAGCCTCGTTAAACACCGAAGAGTTCATACCGGAGAAAGG
CCTTATGAATGCAGTGAATGTGGAAAATCCTTTAGCCAGAGCTCTAACCTCACTAATCACCAGCGAATTC
ACAGTGGGGAAAGGCCTTATGAGTGTAGTGACTGTGGAAAATTTTTTACCTTCAACTCCAACCTCCTAAA
ACATCAGAACGTTCACAAGGGATAA
