[The description below was written by a language model from this plasmid's Addgene catalogue record.]
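Description:
pDONR223-ZNF256 is a Gateway entry-type clone built in the pDONR223 donor backbone (about 3 kb without insert) and carrying the open reading frame of human ZNF256, a zinc finger transcription factor also known as BMZF3. It is a bacterial propagation and cloning plasmid rather than an expression vector. It is maintained at high copy number in standard E. coli cloning strains under spectinomycin selection. The record provides no feature table, so the origin of replication and the recombination sites are not itemised. It also does not list any promoter driving the insert, which is consistent with a donor vector whose role is simply to hold an ORF for transfer.

The insert is recorded as 1425 bp and was introduced by Gateway recombination cloning. Its one stated modification is removal of the last nucleotide of the stop codon, which leaves the reading frame open at the 3′ end. After transfer into a destination vector, the ZNF256 coding sequence can therefore be read through into a C-terminal tag or fusion partner supplied by that vector. M13 forward and reverse priming sites flank the insert for sequence verification.

The plasmid belongs to the Human TFome Collection, a comprehensive library of human transcription factor clones assembled for cell fate engineering, and it is noted as part of the subset derived from the ORFeome resource. Its typical use is as a source clone. The ZNF256 ORF is shuttled by Gateway recombination into expression vectors of the user's choice, for example to overexpress the factor and test its effect on cell identity or differentiation, either individually or in screens across the library.
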