Addgene plasmid #88396: pDONR223-ZNF256
Purpose: Donor Vector containing ZNF256 transcription factor, part of the Human TFome Collection
Depositing lab: Marc Vidal. Depositing organization: Dana-Farber Cancer Institute. Publication: A comprehensive library of human transcription factors for cell fate engineering. Ng AHM, Khoshakhlagh P, Rojo Arias JE, Pasquini G, Wang K, Swiersy A, Shipman SL, Appleton E, Kiaee K, Kohman RE, Vernet A, Dysart M, Leeper K, Saylor W, Huang JY, Graveline A, Taipale J, Hill DE, Vidal M, Melero-Martin JM, Busskamp V, Church GM. Nat Biotechnol. 2021 Apr;39(4):510-519. doi: 10.1038/s41587-020-0742-6. Epub 2020 Nov 30. PubMed 33257861.
Backbone
  Vector backbone: pDONR223
  Backbone manufacturer: Invitrogen
  Backbone size w/o insert (bp): 3000
  Vector type: Gateway Donor Vector
Growth in bacteria
  Bacterial resistance: Spectinomycin, 50 μg/mL
  Growth temperature: 37°C
  Growth strain: DH5alpha
  Copy number: High Copy
Gene/Insert
  Gene/Insert name: ZNF256
  Species: H. sapiens (human)
  Insert size (bp): 1425
  Mutation: Last nucleotide of stop codon removed to allow for Gateway C-terminal fusions
  Entrez Gene: ZNF256 (a.k.a. BMZF3, BMZF-3)
  Cloning method: Gateway Cloning
  Sequencing primers: 5′ M13F(-21); 3′ M13R
Terms and licenses: Academic/Nonprofit Terms; Industry Terms: Not Available to Industry
Depositor comments: Represents the ORFeome subset of the TFome
How to cite: pDONR223-ZNF256 was a gift from Marc Vidal (Addgene plasmid # 88396 ; http://n2t.net/addgene:88396 ; RRID:Addgene_88396)
